Addgene plasmid #201126: plex_307-mKate-ccdB-zeo
Purpose: (Empty Backbone) pLEX_307 plasmid with N-terminal mKate tag and zeo marker
Depositing lab: Alejandro Chavez. Depositing organization: University of California, San Diego (UCSD).
Backbone
  Vector backbone: plex_307
  Backbone size (bp): 10580
  Vector type: Mammalian Expression
  Promoter: EF-1α
  Selectable markers: Zeocin
  Tag / fusion protein: mKate (N terminal on insert)
Growth in bacteria
  Bacterial resistance: Chloramphenicol and Ampicillin, 25 & 100 μg/mL
  Growth temperature: 30°C
  Growth strain: ccdB Survival
  Copy number: High Copy
Terms and licenses: Academic/Nonprofit Terms; Industry Terms: Not Available to Industry
How to cite: plex_307-mKate-ccdB-zeo was a gift from Alejandro Chavez (Addgene plasmid # 201126 ; http://n2t.net/addgene:201126 ; RRID:Addgene_201126)
