[The description below was written by a language model from this plasmid's Addgene catalogue record and pLannotate feature annotations shown in this document.]
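Description:
plex_307-mKate-ccdB-zeo is an empty Gateway destination vector built on the pLEX_307 backbone, listed as a mammalian expression plasmid of about 10.6 kb. Its feature table shows the architecture of a third-generation, self-inactivating HIV-1 lentiviral transfer vector. An RSV promoter drives a truncated 5' LTR, followed by the Ψ packaging signal with a gag fragment, the Rev response element, a cPPT/CTS, WPRE, and a ΔU3 3' LTR with a downstream SV40 polyadenylation signal. In bacteria it replicates from a high-copy ColE1/pUC-type origin and also carries an f1 origin. It confers ampicillin resistance from the backbone and chloramphenicol resistance from the Gateway cassette. Because the cassette contains the gyrase toxin gene ccdB, the plasmid must be maintained in a ccdB-tolerant strain.

The expression unit consists of the strong constitutive EF-1α promoter followed by a red fluorescent protein coding sequence. The catalogue names this as mKate, while the automated annotation labels it a TagRFP fragment, reflecting the shared Entacmaea quadricolor ancestry of these proteins. Next comes an attR-flanked cassette containing CmR and ccdB. An LR recombination with an entry clone replaces this cassette with a gene of interest, placing mKate at the N terminus of the insert, and loss of ccdB provides counterselection for recombinants. A V5 epitope tag lies just downstream of the second att site, so it could be appended C-terminally if the insert lacks a stop codon and keeps the frame, although the record does not list it as a tag. A separate SV40 promoter drives BleoR, allowing Zeocin selection of transfected or transduced mammalian cells. The vector suits stable expression and visualisation of red-fluorescent fusion proteins.
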