Features (pLannotate 1.2.2; 39 found; start..end, strand, type, name):
     23..89      +  CDS            small t antigen (fragment): SV40 (simian virus 40) small t antigen
     96..1274    +  promoter       EF-1α promoter: strong constitutive promoter for human elongation factor EF-1α
   1294..2005    +  CDS            TagRFP (fragment): monomeric derivative of red fluorescent protein from Entacmaea quadricolor (Merzlyak et al., 2007) mammalian codon-optimized
   2035..2159    +  protein_bind   attR1: mutant version of attR; recombination site for the Gateway® LR reaction LR Clonase™
   2184..2214    +  promoter       lac UV5 promoter: E. coli lac promoter with an "up" mutation
   2238..2267    +  promoter       cat promoter (fragment): promoter of the E. coli cat gene encoding chloramphenicol acetyltransferase
   2268..2948    +  CDS            CmR: chloramphenicol acetyltransferase confers resistance to chloramphenicol
   3105..3263    +  CDS            ccdA (fragment): CCDA_ECO57 - Also known as H, letA. Experimental evidence at protein level: Swiss-Prot protein existence level 1. Antitoxin component of a type II toxin-antitoxin (TA) system which inhibits the post-segregational killing (PSK) of plasmid-free cells, also referred to as a plasmid addiction system. Binds to and blocks the activity of CcdB; will also remove bound CcdB protein from the CcdB-GyrA complex by forming a CcdA-CcdB complex, a process termed rejuvenation. Functions as a transcriptional corepressor for the ccdAB operon, repression also requires CcdB (By similarity). From Escherichia coli
   3268..3573    +  CDS            ccdB: CcdB, a bacterial toxin that poisons DNA gyrase; ccdB; Plasmids containing the ccdB gene cannot be propagated in standard E. coli strains.
   3614..3735    -  protein_bind   attR3: mutant version of attR; recombination site for the Gateway® LR reaction LR Clonase™
   3717..3737    -  protein_bind   attB2: mutant version of attB; core recombination site for the Gateway® BP reaction BP Clonase™
   3746..3787    +  CDS            V5 tag: epitope tag from simian virus 5
   3838..4426    +  misc_feature   WPRE: woodchuck hepatitis virus posttranscriptional regulatory element
   4477..4496    +  misc_feature   cPPT/CTS (fragment): central polypurine tract and central termination sequence of HIV-1
   4498..4731    +  LTR            3' LTR (ΔU3): self-inactivating 3' long terminal repeat (LTR) from HIV-1
   4809..4930    +  polyA_signal   SV40 poly(A) signal: SV40 polyadenylation signal
   4970..5105    +  rep_origin     SV40 ori: SV40 origin of replication
   5126..5144    -  promoter       T7 promoter: promoter for bacteriophage T7 RNA polymerase
   5152..5307    +  CDS            lacZα (fragment): LacZα fragment of β-galactosidase; lacZ fragment
   5312..5740    +  rep_origin     f1 ori (sequence partly withheld): f1 bacteriophage origin of replication; arrow indicates direction of (+) strand synthesis
   5793..5897    +  promoter       AmpR promoter: bla
   5898..6758    +  CDS            AmpR: β-lactamase; bla; confers resistance to ampicillin, carbenicillin, and related antibiotics
   6929..7517    +  rep_origin     ori: high-copy-number ColE1/pMB1/pBR322/pUC origin of replication
   7700..7792    +  CDS            lacI (fragment): lac repressor; lacI; The lac repressor binds to the lac operator to inhibit transcription in E. coli. This inhibition can be relieved by adding lactose or isopropyl-β-D-thiogalactopyranoside (IPTG).
   7805..7826    +  protein_bind   CAP binding site: CAP binding activates transcription in the presence of cAMP. E. coli catabolite activator protein
   7841..7871    +  promoter       lac promoter: promoter for the E. coli lac operon
   7879..7895    +  protein_bind   lac operator: The lac repressor binds to the lac operator to inhibit transcription in E. coli. This inhibition can be relieved by adding lactose or isopropyl-β-D-thiogalactopyranoside (IPTG). lac repressor encoded by lacI
   7940..7958    +  promoter       T3 promoter: promoter for bacteriophage T3 RNA polymerase
   7986..8212    +  promoter       RSV promoter: Rous sarcoma virus enhancer/promoter
   8213..8393    +  LTR            5' LTR (truncated): truncated 5' long terminal repeat (LTR) from HIV-1
   8440..8565    +  misc_feature   HIV-1 Ψ: packaging signal of human immunodeficiency virus type 1
   8549..8912    +  CDS            HIV-1 gag (fragment): gag protein from human immunodeficiency virus 1; gag
   9058..9291    +  misc_feature   RRE: The Rev response element (RRE) of HIV-1 allows for Rev-dependent mRNA export from the nucleus to the cytoplasm.
   9668..9694    +  CDS            Rev (fragment): human immunodeficiency virus 1 (HIV-1) Rev protein; rev; enhances nuclear export of unspliced and incompletely spliced viral mRNAs
   9701..9724    +  promoter       SV40 promoter (fragment): SV40 early promoter
   9725..9796    +  promoter       SV40 promoter (fragment): SV40 enhancer and early promoter
   9820..9955    +  rep_origin     SV40 ori: SV40 origin of replication
  10003..10374   +  CDS            BleoR: antibiotic-binding protein; Sh ble from Streptoalloteichus hindustanus; confers resistance to bleomycin, phleomycin, and Zeocin™
  10433..10550   +  misc_feature   cPPT/CTS: central polypurine tract and central termination sequence of HIV-1
>Addgene plasmid #201126 | plex_307-mKate-ccdB-zeo | addgene full sequence | sequence record 397035 | Addgene NGS Result
CTCGAGGCCTGCAGGTGCAAAGATGGATAAAGTTTTAAACAGAGAGGAATCTTTGCAGCTAATGGACCTT
CTAGGTCTTGAAAGGAGTGGGAATTGGCTCCGGTGCCCGTCAGTGGGCAGAGCGCACATCGCCCACAGTC
CCCGAGAAGTTGGGGGGAGGGGTCGGCAATTGAACCGGTGCCTAGAGAAGGTGGCGCGGGGTAAACTGGG
AAAGTGATGTCGTGTACTGGCTCCGCCTTTTTCCCGAGGGTGGGGGAGAACCGTATATAAGTGCAGTAGT
CGCCGTGAACGTTCTTTTTCGCAACGGGTTTGCCGCCAGAACACAGGTAAGTGCCGTGTGTGGTTCCCGC
GGGCCTGGCCTCTTTACGGGTTATGGCCCTTGCGTGCCTTGAATTACTTCCACCTGGCTGCAGTACGTGA
TTCTTGATCCCGAGCTTCGGGTTGGAAGTGGGTGGGAGAGTTCGAGGCCTTGCGCTTAAGGAGCCCCTTC
GCCTCGTGCTTGAGTTGAGGCCTGGCCTGGGCGCTGGGGCCGCCGCGTGCGAATCTGGTGGCACCTTCGC
GCCTGTCTCGCTGCTTTCGATAAGTCTCTAGCCATTTAAAATTTTTGATGACCTGCTGCGACGCTTTTTT
TCTGGCAAGATAGTCTTGTAAATGCGGGCCAAGATCTGCACACTGGTATTTCGGTTTTTGGGGCCGCGGG
CGGCGACGGGGCCCGTGCGTCCCAGCGCACATGTTCGGCGAGGCGGGGCCTGCGAGCGCGGCCACCGAGA
ATCGGACGGGGGTAGTCTCAAGCTGGCCGGCCTGCTCTGGTGCCTGGCCTCGCGCCGCCGTGTATCGCCC
CGCCCTGGGCGGCAAGGCTGGCCCGGTCGGCACCAGTTGCGTGAGCGGAAAGATGGCCGCTTCCCGGCCC
TGCTGCAGGGAGCTCAAAATGGAGGACGCGGCGCTCGGGAGAGCGGGCGGGTGAGTCACCCACACAAAGG
AAAAGGGCCTTTCCGTCCTCAGCCGTCGCTTCATGTGACTCCACGGAGTACCGGGCGCCGTCCAGGCACC
TCGATTAGTTCTCGAGCTTTTGGAGTACGTCGTCTTTAGGTTGGGGGGAGGGGTTTTATGCGATGGAGTT
TCCCCACACTGAGTGGGTGGAGACTGAAGTTAGGCCAGCTTGGCACTTGATGTAATTCTCCTTGGAATTT
GCCCTTTTTGAGTTTGGATCTTGGTTCATTCTCAAGCCTCAGACAGTGGTTCAAAGTTTTTTTCTTCCAT
TTCAGGTGTCGTGAGGCTAGCACCCTTGCCACCATGGTGTCTAAGGGCGAAGAGCTGATTAAGGAGAACA
TGCACATGAAGCTGTACATGGAGGGCACCGTGAACAACCACCACTTCAAGTGCACATCCGAGGGCGAAGG
CAAGCCCTACGAGGGCACCCAGACCATGAGAATCAAGGTGGTCGAGGGCGGCCCTCTCCCCTTCGCCTTC
GACATCCTGGCTACCAGCTTCATGTACGGCAGCAAAACCTTCATCAACCACACCCAGGGCATCCCCGACT
TCTTTAAGCAGTCCTTCCCTGAGGGCTTCACATGGGAGAGAGTCACCACATACGAAGACGGGGGCGTGCT
GACCGCTACCCAGGACACCAGCCTCCAGGACGGCTGCCTCATCTACAACGTCAAGATCAGAGGGGTGAAC
TTCCCATCCAACGGCCCTGTGATGCAGAAGAAAACACTCGGCTGGGAGGCCTCCACCGAGATGCTGTACC
CCGCTGACGGCGGCCTGGAAGGCAGAAGCGACATGGCCCTGAAGCTCGTGGGCGGGGGCCACCTGATCTG
CAACTTGAAGACCACATACAGATCCAAGAAACCCGCTAAGAACCTCAAGATGCCCGGCGTCTACTATGTG
GACAGAAGACTGGAAAGAATCAAGGAGGCCGACAAAGAGACCTACGTCGAGCAGCACGAGGTGGCTGTGG
CCAGATACTGCGACCTCCCTAGCAAACTGGGGCACAAACTTAATTACAAGGGTGGACCAGGTGGTGGACA
TCAAACAAGTTTGTACAAAAAAGCTGAACGAGAAACGTAAAATGATATAAATATCAATATATTAAATTAG
ATTTTGCATAAAAAACAGACTACATAATACTGTAAAACACAACATATCCAGTCACTATGGCGGCCGCATT
AGGCACCCCAGGCTTTACACTTTATGCTTCCGGCTCGTATAATGTGTGGATTTTGAGTTAGGATCCGTCG
AGATTTTCAGGAGCTAAGGAAGCTAAAATGGAGAAAAAAATCACTGGATATACCACCGTTGATATATCCC
AATGGCATCGTAAAGAACATTTTGAGGCATTTCAGTCAGTTGCTCAATGTACCTATAACCAGACCGTTCA
GCTGGATATTACGGCCTTTTTAAAGACCGTAAAGAAAAATAAGCACAAGTTTTATCCGGCCTTTATTCAC
ATTCTTGCCCGCCTGATGAATGCTCATCCGGAATTCCGTATGGCAATGAAAGACGGTGAGCTGGTGATAT
GGGATAGTGTTCACCCTTGTTACACCGTTTTCCATGAGCAAACTGAAACGTTTTCATCGCTCTGGAGTGA
ATACCACGACGATTTCCGGCAGTTTCTACACATATATTCGCAAGATGTGGCGTGTTACGGTGAAAACCTG
GCCTATTTCCCTAAAGGGTTTATTGAGAATATGTTTTTCGTCTCAGCCAATCCCTGGGTGAGTTTCACCA
GTTTTGATTTAAACGTGGCCAATATGGACAACTTCTTCGCCCCCGTTTTCACCATGGGCAAATATTATAC
GCAAGGCGACAAGGTGCTGATGCCGCTGGCGATTCAGGTTCATCATGCCGTTTGTGATGGCTTCCATGTC
GGCAGAATGCTTAATGAATTACAACAGTACTGCGATGAGTGGCAGGCGGGGCGTAATCTAGAGGATCCGG
CTTACTAAAAGCCAGATAACAGTATGCGTATTTGCGCGCTGATTTTTGCGGTATAAGAATATATACTGAT
ATGTATACCCGAAGTATGTCAAAAAGAGGTATGCTATGAAGCAGCGTATTACAGTGACAGTTGACAGCGA
CAGCTATCAGTTGCTCAAGGCATATATGATGTCAATATCTCCGGTCTGGTAAGCACAACCATGCAGAATG
AAGCCCGTCGTCTGCGTGCCGAACGCTGGAAAGCGGAAAATCAGGAAGGGATGGCTGAGGTCGCCCGGTT
TATTGAAATGAACGGCTCTTTTGCTGACGAGAACAGGGGCTGGTGAAATGCAGTTTAAGGTTTACACCTA
TAAAAGAGAGAGCCGTTATCGTCTGTTTGTGGATGTACAGAGTGATATTATTGACACGCCCGGGCGACGG
ATGGTGATCCCCCTGGCCAGTGCACGTCTGCTGTCAGATAAAGTCCCCCGTGAACTTTACCCGGTGGTGC
ATATCGGGGATGAAAGCTGGCGCATGATGACCACCGATATGGCCAGTGTGCCGGTCTCCGTTATCGGGGA
AGAAGTGGCTGATCTCAGCCACCGCGAAAATGACATCAAAGACGCCATTAACCTGATGTTCTGGGGAATA
TAAATGTCAGGCTCCCTTATACACAGCCAGTCTGCAGGTCGACCATAGTGACTGGATATGTTGTGTTTTA
CAGTATTATGTGGTCTGTTTTTTATGCAAAATCTAATTTAATATATTGATATTTATATCATTTTACGTTT
CTCGTTCAGCTTTCTTGTACAAAGTGGTTGATATCGGTAAGCCTATCCCTAACCCTCTCCTCGGTCTCGA
TACTACGTAGTAATGAACTAGTACCGGTTAAGTCGACAATCAACGCGTTAAGTCGACAATCAACCTCTGG
ATTACAAAATTTGTGAAAGATTGACTGGTATTCTTAACTATGTTGCTCCTTTTACGCTATGTGGATACGC
TGCTTTAATGCCTTTGTATCATGCTATTGCTTCCCGTATGGCTTTCATTTTCTCCTCCTTGTATAAATCC
TGGTTGCTGTCTCTTTATGAGGAGTTGTGGCCCGTTGTCAGGCAACGTGGCGTGGTGTGCACTGTGTTTG
CTGACGCAACCCCCACTGGTTGGGGCATTGCCACCACCTGTCAGCTCCTTTCCGGGACTTTCGCTTTCCC
CCTCCCTATTGCCACGGCGGAACTCATCGCCGCCTGCCTTGCCCGCTGCTGGACAGGGGCTCGGCTGTTG
GGCACTGACAATTCCGTGGTGTTGTCGGGGAAATCATCGTCCTTTCCTTGGCTGCTCGCCTGTGTTGCCA
CCTGGATTCTGCGCGGGACGTCCTTCTGCTACGTCCCTTCGGCCCTCAATCCAGCGGACCTTCCTTCCCG
CGGCCTGCTGCCGGCTCTGCGGCCTCTTCCGCGTCTTCGCCTTCGCCCTCAGACGAGTCGGATCTCCCTT
TGGGCCGCCTCCCCGCGTCGACTTTAAGACCAATGACTTACAAGGCAGCTGTAGATCTTAGCCACTTTTT
AAAAGAAAAGGGGGGACTGGAAGGGCTAATTCACTCCCAACGAAGACAAGATCTGCTTTTTGCTTGTACT
GGGTCTCTCTGGTTAGACCAGATCTGAGCCTGGGAGCTCTCTGGCTAACTAGGGAACCCACTGCTTAAGC
CTCAATAAAGCTTGCCTTGAGTGCTTCAAGTAGTGTGTGCCCGTCTGTTGTGTGACTCTGGTAACTAGAG
ATCCCTCAGACCCTTTTAGTCAGTGTGGAAAATCTCTAGCAGTACGTATAGTAGTTCATGTCATCTTATT
ATTCAGTATTTATAACTTGCAAAGAAATGAATATCAGAGAGTGAGAGGAACTTGTTTATTGCAGCTTATA
ATGGTTACAAATAAAGCAATAGCATCACAAATTTCACAAATAAAGCATTTTTTTCACTGCATTCTAGTTG
TGGTTTGTCCAAACTCATCAATGTATCTTATCATGTCTGGCTCTAGCTATCCCGCCCCTAACTCCGCCCA
TCCCGCCCCTAACTCCGCCCAGTTCCGCCCATTCTCCGCCCCATGGCTGACTAATTTTTTTTATTTATGC
AGAGGCCGAGGCCGCCTCGGCCTCTGAGCTATTCCAGAAGTAGTGAGGAGGCTTTTTTGGAGGCCTAGGG
ACGTACCCAATTCGCCCTATAGTGAGTCGTATTACGCGCGCTCACTGGCCGTCGTTTTACAACGTCGTGA
CTGGGAAAACCCTGGCGTTACCCAACTTAATCGCCTTGCAGCACATCCCCCTTTCGCCAGCTGGCGTAAT
AGCGAAGAGGCCCGCACCGATCGCCCTTCCCAACAGTTGCGCAGCCTGAATGGCGAATGGG
[124 nt withheld, positions 5312-5435]
C
[91 nt withheld, positions 5437-5527]
A
[49 nt withheld, positions 5529-5577]
CCTTTGACGTTGGAGTCCACGTTCTTT
[37 nt withheld, positions 5605-5641]
ACCCTATCTCGGTCTATTCTTTTGATTTATAAGGGATTTTGCCGATTTCGGCCTATTGGTTAAAAAATGA
GCTGATTTAACAAAAATTTAACGCGAATTTTAACAAAATATTAACGCTTACAATTTAGGTGGCACTTTTC
GGGGAAATGTGCGCGGAACCCCTATTTGTTTATTTTTCTAAATACATTCAAATATGTATCCGCTCATGAG
ACAATAACCCTGATAAATGCTTCAATAATATTGAAAAAGGAAGAGTATGAGTATTCAACATTTCCGTGTC
GCCCTTATTCCCTTTTTTGCGGCATTTTGCCTTCCTGTTTTTGCTCACCCAGAAACGCTGGTGAAAGTAA
AAGATGCTGAAGATCAGTTGGGTGCACGAGTGGGTTACATCGAACTGGATCTCAACAGCGGTAAGATCCT
TGAGAGTTTTCGCCCCGAAGAACGTTTTCCAATGATGAGCACTTTTAAAGTTCTGCTATGTGGCGCGGTA
TTATCCCGTATTGACGCCGGGCAAGAGCAACTCGGTCGCCGCATACACTATTCTCAGAATGACTTGGTTG
AGTACTCACCAGTCACAGAAAAGCATCTTACGGATGGCATGACAGTAAGAGAATTATGCAGTGCTGCCAT
AACCATGAGTGATAACACTGCGGCCAACTTACTTCTGACAACGATCGGAGGACCGAAGGAGCTAACCGCT
TTTTTGCACAACATGGGGGATCATGTAACTCGCCTTGATCGTTGGGAACCGGAGCTGAATGAAGCCATAC
CAAACGACGAGCGTGACACCACGATGCCTGTAGCAATGGCAACAACGTTGCGCAAACTATTAACTGGCGA
ACTACTTACTCTAGCTTCCCGGCAACAATTAATAGACTGGATGGAGGCGGATAAAGTTGCAGGACCACTT
CTGCGCTCGGCCCTTCCGGCTGGCTGGTTTATTGCTGATAAATCTGGAGCCGGTGAGCGTGGGTCTCGCG
GTATCATTGCAGCACTGGGGCCAGATGGTAAGCCCTCCCGTATCGTAGTTATCTACACGACGGGGAGTCA
GGCAACTATGGATGAACGAAATAGACAGATCGCTGAGATAGGTGCCTCACTGATTAAGCATTGGTAACTG
TCAGACCAAGTTTACTCATATATACTTTAGATTGATTTAAAACTTCATTTTTAATTTAAAAGGATCTAGG
TGAAGATCCTTTTTGATAATCTCATGACCAAAATCCCTTAACGTGAGTTTTCGTTCCACTGAGCGTCAGA
CCCCGTAGAAAAGATCAAAGGATCTTCTTGAGATCCTTTTTTTCTGCGCGTAATCTGCTGCTTGCAAACA
AAAAAACCACCGCTACCAGCGGTGGTTTGTTTGCCGGATCAAGAGCTACCAACTCTTTTTCCGAAGGTAA
CTGGCTTCAGCAGAGCGCAGATACCAAATACTGTTCTTCTAGTGTAGCCGTAGTTAGGCCACCACTTCAA
GAACTCTGTAGCACCGCCTACATACCTCGCTCTGCTAATCCTGTTACCAGTGGCTGCTGCCAGTGGCGAT
AAGTCGTGTCTTACCGGGTTGGACTCAAGACGATAGTTACCGGATAAGGCGCAGCGGTCGGGCTGAACGG
GGGGTTCGTGCACACAGCCCAGCTTGGAGCGAACGACCTACACCGAACTGAGATACCTACAGCGTGAGCT
ATGAGAAAGCGCCACGCTTCCCGAAGGGAGAAAGGCGGACAGGTATCCGGTAAGCGGCAGGGTCGGAACA
GGAGAGCGCACGAGGGAGCTTCCAGGGGGAAACGCCTGGTATCTTTATAGTCCTGTCGGGTTTCGCCACC
TCTGACTTGAGCGTCGATTTTTGTGATGCTCGTCAGGGGGGCGGAGCCTATGGAAAAACGCCAGCAACGC
GGCCTTTTTACGGTTCCTGGCCTTTTGCTGGCCTTTTGCTCACATGTTCTTTCCTGCGTTATCCCCTGAT
TCTGTGGATAACCGTATTACCGCCTTTGAGTGAGCTGATACCGCTCGCCGCAGCCGAACGACCGAGCGCA
GCGAGTCAGTGAGCGAGGAAGCGGAAGAGCGCCCAATACGCAAACCGCCTCTCCCCGCGCGTTGGCCGAT
TCATTAATGCAGCTGGCACGACAGGTTTCCCGACTGGAAAGCGGGCAGTGAGCGCAACGCAATTAATGTG
AGTTAGCTCACTCATTAGGCACCCCAGGCTTTACACTTTATGCTTCCGGCTCGTATGTTGTGTGGAATTG
TGAGCGGATAACAATTTCACACAGGAAACAGCTATGACCATGATTACGCCAAGCGCGCAATTAACCCTCA
CTAAAGGGAACAAAAGCTGGAGCTGCAAGCTTAATGTAGTCTTATGCAATACTCTTGTAGTCTTGCAACA
TGGTAACGATGAGTTAGCAACATGCCTTACAAGGAGAGAAAAAGCACCGTGCATGCCGATTGGTGGAAGT
AAGGTGGTACGATCGTGCCTTATTAGGAAGGCAACAGACGGGTCTGACATGGATTGGACGAACCACTGAA
TTGCCGCATTGCAGAGATATTGTATTTAAGTGCCTAGCTCGATACATAAACGGGTCTCTCTGGTTAGACC
AGATCTGAGCCTGGGAGCTCTCTGGCTAACTAGGGAACCCACTGCTTAAGCCTCAATAAAGCTTGCCTTG
AGTGCTTCAAGTAGTGTGTGCCCGTCTGTTGTGTGACTCTGGTAACTAGAGATCCCTCAGACCCTTTTAG
TCAGTGTGGAAAATCTCTAGCAGTGGCGCCCGAACAGGGACTTGAAAGCGAAAGGGAAACCAGAGGAGCT
CTCTCGACGCAGGACTCGGCTTGCTGAAGCGCGCACGGCAAGAGGCGAGGGGCGGCGACTGGTGAGTACG
CCAAAAATTTTGACTAGCGGAGGCTAGAAGGAGAGAGATGGGTGCGAGAGCGTCAGTATTAAGCGGGGGA
GAATTAGATCGCGATGGGAAAAAATTCGGTTAAGGCCAGGGGGAAAGAAAAAATATAAATTAAAACATAT
AGTATGGGCAAGCAGGGAGCTAGAACGATTCGCAGTTAATCCTGGCCTGTTAGAAACATCAGAAGGCTGT
AGACAAATACTGGGACAGCTACAACCATCCCTTCAGACAGGATCAGAAGAACTTAGATCATTATATAATA
CAGTAGCAACCCTCTATTGTGTGCATCAAAGGATAGAGATAAAAGACACCAAGGAAGCTTTAGACAAGAT
AGAGGAAGAGCAAAACAAAAGTAAGACCACCGCACAGCAAGCGGCCGCTGATCTTCAGACCTGGAGGAGG
AGATATGAGGGACAATTGGAGAAGTGAATTATATAAATATAAAGTAGTAAAAATTGAACCATTAGGAGTA
GCACCCACCAAGGCAAAGAGAAGAGTGGTGCAGAGAGAAAAAAGAGCAGTGGGAATAGGAGCTTTGTTCC
TTGGGTTCTTGGGAGCAGCAGGAAGCACTATGGGCGCAGCGTCAATGACGCTGACGGTACAGGCCAGACA
ATTATTGTCTGGTATAGTGCAGCAGCAGAACAATTTGCTGAGGGCTATTGAGGCGCAACAGCATCTGTTG
CAACTCACAGTCTGGGGCATCAAGCAGCTCCAGGCAAGAATCCTGGCTGTGGAAAGATACCTAAAGGATC
AACAGCTCCTGGGGATTTGGGGTTGCTCTGGAAAACTCATTTGCACCACTGCTGTGCCTTGGAATGCTAG
TTGGAGTAATAAATCTCTGGAACAGATTTGGAATCACACGACCTGGATGGAGTGGGACAGAGAAATTAAC
AATTACACAAGCTTAATACACTCCTTAATTGAAGAATCGCAAAACCAGCAAGAAAAGAATGAACAAGAAT
TATTGGAATTAGATAAATGGGCAAGTTTGTGGAATTGGTTTAACATAACAAATTGGCTGTGGTATATAAA
ATTATTCATAATGATAGTAGGAGGCTTGGTAGGTTTAAGAATAGTTTTTGCTGTACTTTCTATAGTGAAT
AGAGTTAGGCAGGGATATTCACCATTATCGTTTCAGACCCACCTCCCAACCCCGAGGGGACCCATGCATT
GCATCTCAATTAGTCAGCAACCAGGTGTGGAAAGTCCCCAGGCTCCCCAGCAGGCAGAAGTATGCAAAGC
ATGCGTCTCAATTAGTCAGCAACCATAGTCCCGCCCCTAACTCCGCCCATCCCGCCCCTAACTCCGCCCA
GTTCCGCCCATTCTCCGCCCCATGGCTGACTAATTTTTTTTATTTATGCAGAGGCCGAGGCCGCCTCGGC
CTCTGAGCTATTCCAGAAGTAGTGAGGAGGCTTTTTTGGAGGCCTAGGCTTTTGCAAAAAGCTTTCTAGA
GGTACCGTGGCCACCATGAGTGCCAAGTTGACCAGTGCCGTTCCGGTGCTCACCGCGCGCGACGTCGCCG
GAGCGGTCGAGTTCTGGACCGACCGGCTCGGGTTCTCCCGGGACTTCGTGGAGGACGACTTCGCCGGTGT
GGTCCGGGACGACGTGACCCTGTTCATCAGCGCGGTCCAGGACCAGGTGGTGCCGGACAACACCCTGGCC
TGGGTGTGGGTGCGCGGCCTGGACGAGCTGTACGCCGAGTGGTCGGAGGTCGTGTCCACGAACTTCCGGG
ACGCCTCCGGGCCGGCCATGACCGAGATCGGCGAGCAGCCGTGGGGGCGGGAGTTCGCCCTGCGCGACCC
GGCCGGCAACTGCGTGCACTTCGTGGCCGAGGAGCAGGACTGATGTACAAGTAAGTTAACGAATTCTAGA
TCTTGAGACAAATGGCAGTATTCATCCACAATTTTAAAAGAAAAGGGGGGATTGGGGGGTACAGTGCAGG
GGAAAGAATAGTAGACATAATAGCAACAGACATACAAACTAAAGAATTACAAAAACAAATTACAAAAATT
CAAAATTTTCGGGTTTATTACAGGGACAGCAGAGATCCACTTTGGCGCCGG
